Addgene plasmid #107507: pLenti CMV Puro DEST (w118-1) VOPP1
Purpose: expressing VOPP1, puromycin resistant
Depositing lab: Alejandro Gutierrez. Depositing organization: Boston Children's Hospital. Publication: PRC2 loss induces chemoresistance by repressing apoptosis in T cell acute lymphoblastic leukemia. Aries IM, Bodaar K, Karim SA, Chonghaile TN, Hinze L, Burns MA, Pfirrmann M, Degar J, Landrigan JT, Balbach S, Peirs S, Menten B, Isenhart R, Stevenson KE, Neuberg DS, Devidas M, Loh ML, Hunger SP, Teachey DT, Rabin KR, Winter SS, Dunsmore KP, Wood BL, Silverman LB, Sallan SE, Van Vlierberghe P, Orkin SH, Knoechel B, Letai AG, Gutierrez A. J Exp Med. 2018 Nov 7. pii: jem.20180570. doi: 10.1084/jem.20180570. PubMed 30404791.
Backbone
  Vector backbone: pLenti CMV Puro DEST (w118-1)
  Vector type: Mammalian Expression, Lentiviral
  Selectable markers: Puromycin
Growth in bacteria
  Bacterial resistance: Ampicillin, 100 μg/mL
  Growth temperature: 37°C
  Growth strain: NEB Stable
  Copy number: Unknown
Gene/Insert
  Gene/Insert name: VOPP1
  Species: H. sapiens (human)
  Insert size (bp): 519
  Entrez Gene: VOPP1 (a.k.a. ECOP, GASP, WBP1L2)
  Promoter: CMV
  Cloning method: Gateway Cloning
  Sequencing primers: 5′ CMV; 3′ Dest Rev (GGAGCAACATAGTTA)
Terms and licenses: Academic/Nonprofit Terms; Industry Terms: Not Available to Industry
How to cite: pLenti CMV Puro DEST (w118-1) VOPP1 was a gift from Alejandro Gutierrez (Addgene plasmid # 107507 ; http://n2t.net/addgene:107507 ; RRID:Addgene_107507)
