[The description below was written by a language model from this plasmid's Addgene catalogue record and pLannotate feature annotations shown in this document.]
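Description:
pLenti CMV Puro DEST (w118-1) VOPP1 is an 8.5 kb lentiviral mammalian expression plasmid that delivers human VOPP1 (also known as ECOP, GASP or WBP1L2). It was made by Gateway recombination of the VOPP1 open reading frame into the pLenti CMV Puro DEST (w118-1) destination backbone. In bacteria it is maintained through a high-copy ColE1/pUC-type origin and selected with ampicillin via the β-lactamase gene. The backbone also retains an f1 origin, an SV40 origin, T3 and T7 promoters and remnants of the lac region from the parental cloning vector.

The transfer cassette has an HIV-1-derived design. An RSV promoter fused to a truncated 5' LTR drives transcription of the viral genomic RNA in packaging cells. It is followed by the Ψ packaging signal with a gag fragment, the Rev response element for Rev-dependent nuclear export, and the cPPT/CTS element that aids nuclear import of the reverse-transcribed genome. Within this frame, the CMV immediate-early enhancer and promoter drive the roughly 0.5 kb VOPP1 coding sequence, which is flanked by the attB1 and attB2 sites left by the Gateway reaction. No epitope tag or reporter is annotated. A WPRE lies downstream to enhance transcript stability and expression, and a separate mouse PGK promoter then drives puromycin N-acetyltransferase so that transduced cells can be selected with puromycin. The cassette ends in a truncated 3' LTR followed by an SV40 polyadenylation signal.

The construct is intended for producing lentiviral particles that give stable, selectable overexpression of VOPP1 in mammalian cells. It was deposited in connection with a study of chemoresistance and apoptosis in T cell acute lymphoblastic leukemia.
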