Features (pLannotate 1.2.2; 30 found; start..end, strand, type, name):
     25..613     +  rep_origin     ori: high-copy-number ColE1/pMB1/pBR322/pUC origin of replication
    796..888     +  CDS            lacI (fragment): lac repressor; lacI; The lac repressor binds to the lac operator to inhibit transcription in E. coli. This inhibition can be relieved by adding lactose or isopropyl-β-D-thiogalactopyranoside (IPTG).
    901..922     +  protein_bind   CAP binding site: CAP binding activates transcription in the presence of cAMP. E. coli catabolite activator protein
    937..967     +  promoter       lac promoter: promoter for the E. coli lac operon
    975..991     +  protein_bind   lac operator: The lac repressor binds to the lac operator to inhibit transcription in E. coli. This inhibition can be relieved by adding lactose or isopropyl-β-D-thiogalactopyranoside (IPTG). lac repressor encoded by lacI
   1036..1054    +  promoter       T3 promoter: promoter for bacteriophage T3 RNA polymerase
   1082..1308    +  promoter       RSV promoter: Rous sarcoma virus enhancer/promoter
   1309..1489    +  LTR            5' LTR (truncated): truncated 5' long terminal repeat (LTR) from HIV-1
   1536..1661    +  misc_feature   HIV-1 Ψ: packaging signal of human immunodeficiency virus type 1
   1645..2008    +  CDS            HIV-1 gag (fragment): gag protein from human immunodeficiency virus 1; gag
   2154..2387    +  misc_feature   RRE: The Rev response element (RRE) of HIV-1 allows for Rev-dependent mRNA export from the nucleus to the cytoplasm.
   2764..2864    +  CDS            Rev (fragment): human immunodeficiency virus 1 (HIV-1) Rev protein; rev; enhances nuclear export of unspliced and incompletely spliced viral mRNAs
   2883..2999    +  misc_feature   cPPT/CTS: central polypurine tract and central termination sequence of HIV-1
   3022..3325    +  enhancer       CMV enhancer: human cytomegalovirus immediate early enhancer
   3326..3529    +  promoter       CMV promoter: human cytomegalovirus (CMV) immediate early promoter
   3634..3658    +  protein_bind   attB1: mutant version of attB; recombination site for the Gateway® BP reaction BP Clonase™
   3664..4179    +  CDS            VOPP1: VOPP1_HUMAN - Also known as ECOP, GASP. Experimental evidence at transcript level: Swiss-Prot protein existence level 2. Increases the transcriptional activity of NFKB1 by facilitating its nuclear translocation, DNA-binding and associated apoptotic response, when overexpressed. From Homo sapiens (Human).
   4184..4208    -  protein_bind   attB2: mutant version of attB; recombination site for the Gateway® BP reaction BP Clonase™
   4239..4827    +  misc_feature   WPRE: woodchuck hepatitis virus posttranscriptional regulatory element
   4841..5340    +  promoter       PGK promoter: mouse phosphoglycerate kinase 1 promoter
   5361..5960    +  CDS            PuroR: puromycin N-acetyltransferase; pac from Streptomyces alboniger; confers resistance to puromycin
   6028..6165    +  CDS            nef (fragment): NEF_HV1LA - Experimental evidence at protein level: Swiss-Prot protein existence level 1. Extracellular Nef protein targets CD4(+) T-lymphocytes for apoptosis by interacting with CXCR4 surface receptors. From Human immunodeficiency virus type 1 group M subtype B (isolate Lai) (HIV-1).
   6151..6331    +  LTR            5' LTR (truncated): truncated 5' long terminal repeat (LTR) from HIV-1
   6403..6524    +  polyA_signal   SV40 poly(A) signal: SV40 polyadenylation signal
   6564..6699    +  rep_origin     SV40 ori: SV40 origin of replication
   6720..6738    -  promoter       T7 promoter: promoter for bacteriophage T7 RNA polymerase
   6746..6901    +  CDS            lacZα (fragment): LacZα fragment of β-galactosidase; lacZ fragment
   6906..7334    +  rep_origin     f1 ori (sequence partly withheld): f1 bacteriophage origin of replication; arrow indicates direction of (+) strand synthesis
   7387..7491    +  promoter       AmpR promoter: bla
   7492..8352    +  CDS            AmpR: β-lactamase; bla; confers resistance to ampicillin, carbenicillin, and related antibiotics
>Addgene plasmid #107507 | pLenti CMV Puro DEST (w118-1) VOPP1 | addgene full sequence | sequence record 205660 | Addgene NGS Result
CGTAGAAAAGATCAAAGGATCTTCTTGAGATCCTTTTTTTCTGCGCGTAATCTGCTGCTTGCAAACAAAA
AAACCACCGCTACCAGCGGTGGTTTGTTTGCCGGATCAAGAGCTACCAACTCTTTTTCCGAAGGTAACTG
GCTTCAGCAGAGCGCAGATACCAAATACTGTTCTTCTAGTGTAGCCGTAGTTAGGCCACCACTTCAAGAA
CTCTGTAGCACCGCCTACATACCTCGCTCTGCTAATCCTGTTACCAGTGGCTGCTGCCAGTGGCGATAAG
TCGTGTCTTACCGGGTTGGACTCAAGACGATAGTTACCGGATAAGGCGCAGCGGTCGGGCTGAACGGGGG
GTTCGTGCACACAGCCCAGCTTGGAGCGAACGACCTACACCGAACTGAGATACCTACAGCGTGAGCTATG
AGAAAGCGCCACGCTTCCCGAAGGGAGAAAGGCGGACAGGTATCCGGTAAGCGGCAGGGTCGGAACAGGA
GAGCGCACGAGGGAGCTTCCAGGGGGAAACGCCTGGTATCTTTATAGTCCTGTCGGGTTTCGCCACCTCT
GACTTGAGCGTCGATTTTTGTGATGCTCGTCAGGGGGGCGGAGCCTATGGAAAAACGCCAGCAACGCGGC
CTTTTTACGGTTCCTGGCCTTTTGCTGGCCTTTTGCTCACATGTTCTTTCCTGCGTTATCCCCTGATTCT
GTGGATAACCGTATTACCGCCTTTGAGTGAGCTGATACCGCTCGCCGCAGCCGAACGACCGAGCGCAGCG
AGTCAGTGAGCGAGGAAGCGGAAGAGCGCCCAATACGCAAACCGCCTCTCCCCGCGCGTTGGCCGATTCA
TTAATGCAGCTGGCACGACAGGTTTCCCGACTGGAAAGCGGGCAGTGAGCGCAACGCAATTAATGTGAGT
TAGCTCACTCATTAGGCACCCCAGGCTTTACACTTTATGCTTCCGGCTCGTATGTTGTGTGGAATTGTGA
GCGGATAACAATTTCACACAGGAAACAGCTATGACCATGATTACGCCAAGCGCGCAATTAACCCTCACTA
AAGGGAACAAAAGCTGGAGCTGCAAGCTTAATGTAGTCTTATGCAATACTCTTGTAGTCTTGCAACATGG
TAACGATGAGTTAGCAACATGCCTTACAAGGAGAGAAAAAGCACCGTGCATGCCGATTGGTGGAAGTAAG
GTGGTACGATCGTGCCTTATTAGGAAGGCAACAGACGGGTCTGACATGGATTGGACGAACCACTGAATTG
CCGCATTGCAGAGATATTGTATTTAAGTGCCTAGCTCGATACATAAACGGGTCTCTCTGGTTAGACCAGA
TCTGAGCCTGGGAGCTCTCTGGCTAACTAGGGAACCCACTGCTTAAGCCTCAATAAAGCTTGCCTTGAGT
GCTTCAAGTAGTGTGTGCCCGTCTGTTGTGTGACTCTGGTAACTAGAGATCCCTCAGACCCTTTTAGTCA
GTGTGGAAAATCTCTAGCAGTGGCGCCCGAACAGGGACTTGAAAGCGAAAGGGAAACCAGAGGAGCTCTC
TCGACGCAGGACTCGGCTTGCTGAAGCGCGCACGGCAAGAGGCGAGGGGCGGCGACTGGTGAGTACGCCA
AAAATTTTGACTAGCGGAGGCTAGAAGGAGAGAGATGGGTGCGAGAGCGTCAGTATTAAGCGGGGGAGAA
TTAGATCGCGATGGGAAAAAATTCGGTTAAGGCCAGGGGGAAAGAAAAAATATAAATTAAAACATATAGT
ATGGGCAAGCAGGGAGCTAGAACGATTCGCAGTTAATCCTGGCCTGTTAGAAACATCAGAAGGCTGTAGA
CAAATACTGGGACAGCTACAACCATCCCTTCAGACAGGATCAGAAGAACTTAGATCATTATATAATACAG
TAGCAACCCTCTATTGTGTGCATCAAAGGATAGAGATAAAAGACACCAAGGAAGCTTTAGACAAGATAGA
GGAAGAGCAAAACAAAAGTAAGACCACCGCACAGCAAGCGGCCGCTGATCTTCAGACCTGGAGGAGGAGA
TATGAGGGACAATTGGAGAAGTGAATTATATAAATATAAAGTAGTAAAAATTGAACCATTAGGAGTAGCA
CCCACCAAGGCAAAGAGAAGAGTGGTGCAGAGAGAAAAAAGAGCAGTGGGAATAGGAGCTTTGTTCCTTG
GGTTCTTGGGAGCAGCAGGAAGCACTATGGGCGCAGCGTCAATGACGCTGACGGTACAGGCCAGACAATT
ATTGTCTGGTATAGTGCAGCAGCAGAACAATTTGCTGAGGGCTATTGAGGCGCAACAGCATCTGTTGCAA
CTCACAGTCTGGGGCATCAAGCAGCTCCAGGCAAGAATCCTGGCTGTGGAAAGATACCTAAAGGATCAAC
AGCTCCTGGGGATTTGGGGTTGCTCTGGAAAACTCATTTGCACCACTGCTGTGCCTTGGAATGCTAGTTG
GAGTAATAAATCTCTGGAACAGATTTGGAATCACACGACCTGGATGGAGTGGGACAGAGAAATTAACAAT
TACACAAGCTTAATACACTCCTTAATTGAAGAATCGCAAAACCAGCAAGAAAAGAATGAACAAGAATTAT
TGGAATTAGATAAATGGGCAAGTTTGTGGAATTGGTTTAACATAACAAATTGGCTGTGGTATATAAAATT
ATTCATAATGATAGTAGGAGGCTTGGTAGGTTTAAGAATAGTTTTTGCTGTACTTTCTATAGTGAATAGA
GTTAGGCAGGGATATTCACCATTATCGTTTCAGACCCACCTCCCAACCCCGAGGGGACCCGACAGGCCCG
AAGGAATAGAAGAAGAAGGTGGAGAGAGAGACAGAGACAGATCCATTCGATTAGTGAACGGATCTCGACG
GTATCGGTTAACTTTTAAAAGAAAAGGGGGGATTGGGGGGTACAGTGCAGGGGAAAGAATAGTAGACATA
ATAGCAACAGACATACAAACTAAAGAATTACAAAAACAAATTACAAAATTCAAAATTTTATCGATAAGCT
TGGGAGTTCCGCGTTACATAACTTACGGTAAATGGCCCGCCTGGCTGACCGCCCAACGACCCCCGCCCAT
TGACGTCAATAATGACGTATGTTCCCATAGTAACGCCAATAGGGACTTTCCATTGACGTCAATGGGTGGA
GTATTTACGGTAAACTGCCCACTTGGCAGTACATCAAGTGTATCATATGCCAAGTACGCCCCCTATTGAC
GTCAATGACGGTAAATGGCCCGCCTGGCATTATGCCCAGTACATGACCTTATGGGACTTTCCTACTTGGC
AGTACATCTACGTATTAGTCATCGCTATTACCATGGTGATGCGGTTTTGGCAGTACATCAATGGGCGTGG
ATAGCGGTTTGACTCACGGGGATTTCCAAGTCTCCACCCCATTGACGTCAATGGGAGTTTGTTTTGGCAC
CAAAATCAACGGGACTTTCCAAAATGTCGTAACAACTCCGCCCCATTGACGCAAATGGGCGGTAGGCGTG
TACGGTGGGAGGTCTATATAAGCAGAGCTCGTTTAGTGAACCGTCAGATCGCCTGGAGACGCCATCCACG
CTGTTTTGACCTCCATAGAAGACACCGACTCTAGTCCAGTGTGGTGGAATTCTGCAGATATCAACAAGTT
TGTACAAAAAAGCAGGCTTCACCATGAGGCGCCAGCCTGCGAAGGTGGCGGCGCTGCTGCTCGGGCTGCT
CTTGGAGTGCACAGAAGCCAAAAAGCATTGCTGGTATTTCGAAGGACTCTATCCAACCTATTATATATGC
CGCTCCTACGAGGACTGCTGTGGCTCCAGGTGCTGTGTGCGGGCCCTCTCCATACAGAGGCTGTGGTACT
TCTGGTTCCTTCTGATGATGGGCGTGCTTTTCTGCTGCGGAGCCGGCTTCTTCATCCGGAGGCGCATGTA
CCCCCCGCCGCTGATCGAGGAGCCAGCCTTCAATGTGTCCTACACCAGGCAGCCCCCAAATCCCGGCCCA
GGAGCCCAGCAGCCGGGGCCGCCCTATTACACCGACCCAGGAGGACCGGGGATGAACCCTGTCGGGAATT
CCATGGCAATGGCTTTCCAGGTCCCACCCAACTCACCCCAGGGGAGTGTGGCCTGCCCGCCCCCTCCAGC
CTACTGCAACACGCCTCCGCCCCCGTACGAACAGGTAGTGAAGGCCAAGTAGAACCCAGCTTTCTTGTAC
AAAGTGGTTGATATCCAGCACAGTGGCGGCCGCTCGACAATCAACCTCTGGATTACAAAATTTGTGAAAG
ATTGACTGGTATTCTTAACTATGTTGCTCCTTTTACGCTATGTGGATACGCTGCTTTAATGCCTTTGTAT
CATGCTATTGCTTCCCGTATGGCTTTCATTTTCTCCTCCTTGTATAAATCCTGGTTGCTGTCTCTTTATG
AGGAGTTGTGGCCCGTTGTCAGGCAACGTGGCGTGGTGTGCACTGTGTTTGCTGACGCAACCCCCACTGG
TTGGGGCATTGCCACCACCTGTCAGCTCCTTTCCGGGACTTTCGCTTTCCCCCTCCCTATTGCCACGGCG
GAACTCATCGCCGCCTGCCTTGCCCGCTGCTGGACAGGGGCTCGGCTGTTGGGCACTGACAATTCCGTGG
TGTTGTCGGGGAAGCTGACGTCCTTTCCATGGCTGCTCGCCTGTGTTGCCACCTGGATTCTGCGCGGGAC
GTCCTTCTGCTACGTCCCTTCGGCCCTCAATCCAGCGGACCTTCCTTCCCGCGGCCTGCTGCCGGCTCTG
CGGCCTCTTCCGCGTCTTCGCCTTCGCCCTCAGACGAGTCGGATCTCCCTTTGGGCCGCCTCCCCGCCTG
GAATTCTACCGGGTAGGGGAGGCGCTTTTCCCAAGGCAGTCTGGAGCATGCGCTTTAGCAGCCCCGCTGG
GCACTTGGCGCTACACAAGTGGCCTCTGGCCTCGCACACATTCCACATCCACCGGTAGGCGCCAACCGGC
TCCGTTCTTTGGTGGCCCCTTCGCGCCACCTTCTACTCCTCCCCTAGTCAGGAAGTTCCCCCCCGCCCCG
CAGCTCGCGTCGTGCAGGACGTGACAAATGGAAGTAGCACGTCTCACTAGTCTCGTGCAGATGGACAGCA
CCGCTGAGCAATGGAAGCGGGTAGGCCTTTGGGGCAGCGGCCAATAGCAGCTTTGCTCCTTCGCTTTCTG
GGCTCAGAGGCTGGGAAGGGGTGGGTCCGGGGGCGGGCTCAGGGGCGGGCTCAGGGGCGGGGCGGGCGCC
CGAAGGTCCTCCGGAGGCCCGGCATTCTGCACGCTTCAAAAGCGCACGTCTGCCGCGCTGTTCTCCTCTT
CCTCATCTCCGGGCCTTTCGACCTGCAGCCCAAGCTTACCATGACCGAGTACAAGCCCACGGTGCGCCTC
GCCACCCGCGACGACGTCCCCAGGGCCGTACGCACCCTCGCCGCCGCGTTCGCCGACTACCCCGCCACGC
GCCACACCGTCGATCCGGACCGCCACATCGAGCGGGTCACCGAGCTGCAAGAACTCTTCCTCACGCGCGT
CGGGCTCGACATCGGCAAGGTGTGGGTCGCGGACGACGGCGCCGCGGTGGCGGTCTGGACCACGCCGGAG
AGCGTCGAAGCGGGGGCGGTGTTCGCCGAGATCGGCCCGCGCATGGCCGAGTTGAGCGGTTCCCGGCTGG
CCGCGCAGCAACAGATGGAAGGCCTCCTGGCGCCGCACCGGCCCAAGGAGCCCGCGTGGTTCCTGGCCAC
CGTCGGCGTCTCGCCCGACCACCAGGGCAAGGGTCTGGGCAGCGCCGTCGTGCTCCCCGGAGTGGAGGCG
GCCGAGCGCGCCGGGGTGCCCGCCTTCCTGGAGACCTCCGCGCCCCGCAACCTCCCCTTCTACGAGCGGC
TCGGCTTCACCGTCACCGCCGACGTCGAGGTGCCCGAAGGACCGCGCACCTGGTGCATGACCCGCAAGCC
CGGTGCCTGACGCCCGCCCCACGACCCGCAGCGCCCGACCGAAAGGAGCGCACGACCCCATGCATCTCGA
GGGCCCGGTACCTTTAAGACCAATGACTTACAAGGCAGCTGTAGATCTTAGCCACTTTTTAAAAGAAAAG
GGGGGACTGGAAGGGCTAGCTCACTCCCAACGAAGACAAGATCTGCTTTTTGCTTGTACTGGGTCTCTCT
GGTTAGACCAGATCTGAGCCTGGGAGCTCTCTGGCTAACTAGGGAACCCACTGCTTAAGCCTCAATAAAG
CTTGCCTTGAGTGCTTCAAGTAGTGTGTGCCCGTCTGTTGTGTGACTCTGGTAACTAGAGATCCCTCAGA
CCCTTTTAGTCAGTGTGGAAAATCTCTAGCAGTAGTAGTTCATGTCATCTTATTATTCAGTATTTATAAC
TTGCAAAGAAATGAATATCAGAGAGTGAGAGGAACTTGTTTATTGCAGCTTATAATGGTTACAAATAAAG
CAATAGCATCACAAATTTCACAAATAAAGCATTTTTTTCACTGCATTCTAGTTGTGGTTTGTCCAAACTC
ATCAATGTATCTTATCATGTCTGGCTCTAGCTATCCCGCCCCTAACTCCGCCCATCCCGCCCCTAACTCC
GCCCAGTTCCGCCCATTCTCCGCCCCATGGCTGACTAATTTTTTTTATTTATGCAGAGGCCGAGGCCGCC
TCGGCCTCTGAGCTATTCCAGAAGTAGTGAGGAGGCTTTTTTGGAGGCCTAGGGACGTACCCAATTCGCC
CTATAGTGAGTCGTATTACGCGCGCTCACTGGCCGTCGTTTTACAACGTCGTGACTGGGAAAACCCTGGC
GTTACCCAACTTAATCGCCTTGCAGCACATCCCCCTTTCGCCAGCTGGCGTAATAGCGAAGAGGCCCGCA
CCGATCGCCCTTCCCAACAGTTGCGCAGCCTGAATGGCGAATGGG
[124 nt withheld, positions 6906-7029]
C
[91 nt withheld, positions 7031-7121]
A
[49 nt withheld, positions 7123-7171]
CCTTTGACGTTGGAGTCCACGTTCTTT
[37 nt withheld, positions 7199-7235]
ACCCTATCTCGGTCTATTCTTTTGATTTATAAGGGATTTTGCCGATTTCGGCCTATTGGTTAAAAAATGA
GCTGATTTAACAAAAATTTAACGCGAATTTTAACAAAATATTAACGCTTACAATTTAGGTGGCACTTTTC
GGGGAAATGTGCGCGGAACCCCTATTTGTTTATTTTTCTAAATACATTCAAATATGTATCCGCTCATGAG
ACAATAACCCTGATAAATGCTTCAATAATATTGAAAAAGGAAGAGTATGAGTATTCAACATTTCCGTGTC
GCCCTTATTCCCTTTTTTGCGGCATTTTGCCTTCCTGTTTTTGCTCACCCAGAAACGCTGGTGAAAGTAA
AAGATGCTGAAGATCAGTTGGGTGCACGAGTGGGTTACATCGAACTGGATCTCAACAGCGGTAAGATCCT
TGAGAGTTTTCGCCCCGAAGAACGTTTTCCAATGATGAGCACTTTTAAAGTTCTGCTATGTGGCGCGGTA
TTATCCCGTATTGACGCCGGGCAAGAGCAACTCGGTCGCCGCATACACTATTCTCAGAATGACTTGGTTG
AGTACTCACCAGTCACAGAAAAGCATCTTACGGATGGCATGACAGTAAGAGAATTATGCAGTGCTGCCAT
AACCATGAGTGATAACACTGCGGCCAACTTACTTCTGACAACGATCGGAGGACCGAAGGAGCTAACCGCT
TTTTTGCACAACATGGGGGATCATGTAACTCGCCTTGATCGTTGGGAACCGGAGCTGAATGAAGCCATAC
CAAACGACGAGCGTGACACCACGATGCCTGTAGCAATGGCAACAACGTTGCGCAAACTATTAACTGGCGA
ACTACTTACTCTAGCTTCCCGGCAACAATTAATAGACTGGATGGAGGCGGATAAAGTTGCAGGACCACTT
CTGCGCTCGGCCCTTCCGGCTGGCTGGTTTATTGCTGATAAATCTGGAGCCGGTGAGCGTGGGTCTCGCG
GTATCATTGCAGCACTGGGGCCAGATGGTAAGCCCTCCCGTATCGTAGTTATCTACACGACGGGGAGTCA
GGCAACTATGGATGAACGAAATAGACAGATCGCTGAGATAGGTGCCTCACTGATTAAGCATTGGTAACTG
TCAGACCAAGTTTACTCATATATACTTTAGATTGATTTAAAACTTCATTTTTAATTTAAAAGGATCTAGG
TGAAGATCCTTTTTGATAATCTCATGACCAAAATCCCTTAACGTGAGTTTTCGTTCCACTGAGCGTCAGA
CCC
