>Addgene plasmid #107507 | pLenti CMV Puro DEST (w118-1) VOPP1 | depositor partial sequence | sequence record 205665 | AttB1 Fwd
GGTGGCGGCGCTGCTGCTCGGGCTGCTCTTGGAGTGCACAGAAGCCAAAAAGCATTGCTGGTATTTCGAA
GGACTCTATCCAACCTATTATATATGCCGCTCCTACGAGGACTGCTGTGGCTCCAGGTGCTGTGTGCGGG
CCCTCTCCATACAGAGGCTGTGGTACTTCTGGTTCCTTCTGATGATGGGCGTGCTTTTCTGCTGCGGAGC
CGGCTTCTTCATCCGGAGGCGCATGTACCCCCCGCCGCTGATCGAGGAGCCAGCCTTCAATGTGTCCTAC
ACCAGGCAGCCCCCAAATCCCGGCCCAGGAGCCCAGCAGCCGGGGCCGCCCTATTACACCGACCCAGGAG
GACCGGGGATGAACCCTGTCGGGAATTCCATGGCAATGGCTTTCCAGGTCCCACCCAACTCACCCCAGGG
GAGTGTGGCCTGCCCGCCCCCTCCAGCCTACTGCAACACGCCTCCGCCCCCGTACGAACAGGTAGTGAAG
GCCAAGTAGAACCCAGCTTTCTTGTACAAAGTGGTTGATATCCAGCACAGTGGCGGCCGCTCGACAATCA
ACCTCTGGATTACAAAATTTGTGAAAGATTGACTGGTATTCTTAACTATGTTGCTCCTTTTACGCTATGT
GGATACGCTGCTTTAATGCCTTTGTATCATGCTATTGCTTCCCGTATGGCTTTCATTTTCTCCTCCTTGT
ATAAATCCTGGTTGCTGTCTCTTTATGAGGAGTTGTGGCCCGTTGTCAGGCAACGTGGCGTGGTGTGCAC
TGTGTTTGCTGACGCAACCCCCACTGGTTGGGGCATTGCCACCACCTGTCAGCTCCTTTCCGGGACTTTC
GCTTTCCCCCTCCCTATTGCCACGGCGGAACTCATCGCCGCCTGCCTTGCCCGCTGCTGGACAGGGGCTC
GGCTGTTGGGCACTGACAATTCCGTGGTGTTGTCGGGGAAGCTGACGTCCTTTCCATGG
